Addgene plasmid #130127: pRDAX-017 FLAG Venus173/155[1] IRES Venus173/155[2]
Purpose: PPI (BiFC/TriFC) assay vector
Depositing lab: Gary Lewin. Depositing organization: Max-Delbrueck-Centrum fuer Molekulare Medizin (MDC).
Backbone
  Vector backbone: pEGFP-N1 U55762 Clontech
  Vector type: Mammalian Expression
Growth in bacteria
  Bacterial resistance: Kanamycin, 50 μg/mL
  Growth temperature: 37°C
  Growth strain: DH5alpha
  Copy number: High Copy
Gene/Insert
  Gene/Insert name: Venus
  Species: M. musculus (mouse)
  Cloning method: Restriction Enzyme; 5′ cloning site unknown (unknown if destroyed); 3′ cloning site unknown (unknown if destroyed)
Terms and licenses: Academic/Nonprofit Terms; Industry Terms: Not Available to Industry
How to cite: pRDAX-017 FLAG Venus173/155[1] IRES Venus173/155[2] was a gift from Gary Lewin (Addgene plasmid # 130127 ; http://n2t.net/addgene:130127 ; RRID:Addgene_130127)
