[The description below was written by a language model from this plasmid's Addgene catalogue record and pLannotate feature annotations shown in this document.]
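Description:
pRDAX-017 FLAG Venus173/155[1] IRES Venus173/155[2] is a 5.4 kb mammalian expression plasmid built on the Clontech pEGFP-N1 backbone and intended as an assay vector for protein–protein interactions by bimolecular or trimolecular fluorescence complementation (BiFC/TriFC). It is propagated in E. coli at high copy from a pUC-type ColE1 origin and selected with kanamycin. The NeoR/KanR gene is driven by tandem bacterial (bla) and SV40 early promoters and terminated by the HSV TK polyadenylation signal, so the same marker can provide G418 selection in mammalian cells. An f1 origin is also present. The short RSF ori, ble and bGH poly(A) hits are fragmentary matches in backbone sequence rather than functional elements.

The payload is a single bicistronic transcription unit driven by the CMV immediate-early enhancer and promoter and ended by the SV40 poly(A) signal. A remnant of the multiple cloning site leads into a roughly 480 bp GFP-family fragment, followed by an EMCV IRES2 element and then a second GFP-family fragment of about 280 bp. These are annotated as cEGFP fragments, but given the construct name they correspond to the N- and C-terminal halves of Venus split around residues 155/173. The second fragment is followed by a FLAG epitope and a short SV40 large T antigen-derived segment, which may be a nuclear localisation signal, though the record does not say so.

The IRES allows both non-fluorescent halves to be translated from one mRNA. Fluorescence is reconstituted only when fused partner proteins bring the halves together. The record names no partner genes and gives no cloning sites. The listed mouse species does not fit Venus, which derives from Aequorea victoria GFP.
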