Features (pLannotate 1.2.2; 18 found; start..end, strand, type, name):
     46..105     +  rep_origin     RSF ori (fragment): Plasmids containing the RSF 1030 origin of replication can be propagated in E. coli cells that contain additional plasmids with compatible origins.
    173..476     +  enhancer       CMV enhancer: human cytomegalovirus immediate early enhancer
    477..680     +  promoter       CMV promoter: human cytomegalovirus (CMV) immediate early promoter
    703..746     +  misc_feature   MCS (fragment): multiple cloning site
    741..1217    +  CDS            cEGFP (fragment): cEGFP is a basic (constitutively fluorescent) green fluorescent protein published in 2008, derived from Aequorea victoria.
   1318..1904    +  misc_feature   IRES2: internal ribosome entry site (IRES) of the encephalomyocarditis virus (EMCV)
   1887..2165    +  CDS            cEGFP (fragment): cEGFP is a basic (constitutively fluorescent) green fluorescent protein published in 2008, derived from Aequorea victoria.
   2166..2189    +  CDS            FLAG: FLAG® epitope tag, followed by an enterokinase cleavage site
   2208..2291    +  CDS            large T antigen (fragment): large T antigen from SV40 (simian virus 40)
   2314..2435    +  polyA_signal   SV40 poly(A) signal: SV40 polyadenylation signal
   2469..2897    -  rep_origin     f1 ori (sequence partly withheld): f1 bacteriophage origin of replication; arrow indicates direction of (+) strand synthesis
   2924..3028    +  promoter       AmpR promoter: bla
   3030..3387    +  promoter       SV40 promoter: SV40 enhancer and early promoter
   3422..4216    +  CDS            NeoR/KanR: aminoglycoside phosphotransferase from Tn5; aph(3')-II (or nptII); confers resistance to neomycin, kanamycin, and G418 (Geneticin®)
   4237..4389    +  CDS            ble (fragment): BLE_KLEPN - Experimental evidence at protein level: Swiss-Prot protein existence level 1. Binding protein with a strong affinity to the bleomycin family of antibiotics. Binds to CL990; an antimitotic-antibiotic compound. From Klebsiella pneumoniae.
   4448..4495    +  polyA_signal   HSV TK poly(A) signal: herpes simplex virus thymidine kinase polyadenylation signal (Cole and Stacy, 1985)
   4586..4602    -  polyA_signal   bGH poly(A) signal (fragment): bovine growth hormone polyadenylation signal
   4824..5412    +  rep_origin     ori: high-copy-number ColE1/pMB1/pBR322/pUC origin of replication
>Addgene plasmid #130127 | pRDAX-017 FLAG Venus173/155[1] IRES Venus173/155[2] | depositor full sequence | sequence record 249505 | Full Sequence
CGCCAGCAACGCGGCCTTTTTACGGTTCCTGGCCTTTTGCTGGCCTTTTGCTCACATGTTCTTTCCTGCG
TTATCCCCTGATTCTGTGGATAACCGTATTACCGCCATGCATTAGTTATTAATAGTAATCAATTACGGGG
TCATTAGTTCATAGCCCATATATGGAGTTCCGCGTTACATAACTTACGGTAAATGGCCCGCCTGGCTGAC
CGCCCAACGACCCCCGCCCATTGACGTCAATAATGACGTATGTTCCCATAGTAACGCCAATAGGGACTTT
CCATTGACGTCAATGGGTGGAGTATTTACGGTAAACTGCCCACTTGGCAGTACATCAAGTGTATCATATG
CCAAGTACGCCCCCTATTGACGTCAATGACGGTAAATGGCCCGCCTGGCATTATGCCCAGTACATGACCT
TATGGGACTTTCCTACTTGGCAGTACATCTACGTATTAGTCATCGCTATTACCATGGTGATGCGGTTTTG
GCAGTACATCAATGGGCGTGGATAGCGGTTTGACTCACGGGGATTTCCAAGTCTCCACCCCATTGACGTC
AATGGGAGTTTGTTTTGGCACCAAAATCAACGGGACTTTCCAAAATGTCGTAACAACTCCGCCCCATTGA
CGCAAATGGGCGGTAGGCGTGTACGGTGGGAGGTCTATATAAGCAGAGCTGGTTTAGTGAACCGTCAGAT
CCGCTAGCGCTACCGGACTCAGATCTCGAGCTCAAGCTTCGAATTCGCCACCATGGACTACAAAGACGAT
GACGATAAAGGAAGTGTGTCAAAGGGAGAAGAGTTGTTTACCGGTGTTGTTCCCATACTGGTGGAACTGG
ATGGTGACGTCAATGGACACAAGTTTAGCGTTTCTGGCGAAGGAGAAGGCGATGCTACCTATGGCAAACT
GACCCTCAAACTGATCTGTACGACTGGAAAGTTGCCTGTACCTTGGCCAACACTGGTCACAACCTTGGGC
TATGGGCTGCAATGCTTTGCCCGTTATCCTGATCACATGAAGCAACATGACTTCTTTAAGTCTGCTATGC
CAGAGGGATATGTGCAGGAACGGACTATCTTCTTCAAGGACGACGGCAACTACAAGACGAGAGCTGAGGT
GAAATTTGAGGGTGACACACTGGTGAATCGCATAGAGCTGAAAGGCATCGACTTCAAAGAAGATGGGAAT
ATTCTCGGGCATAAACTCGAGTACAACTACAATTCCCACAACGTGTACATCACTGCCGATAAGCAGAAGA
ATGGGATTAAGGCGAACTTCAAGATCCGACACAACATCGAGTAAGAATTCAGATCCGCCCCTCTCCCTCC
CCCCCCCCTAACGTTACTGGCCGAAGCCGCTTGGAATAAGGCCGGTGTGCGTTTGTCTATATGTTATTTT
CCACCATATTGCCGTCTTTTGGCAATGTGAGGGCCCGGAAACCTGGCCCTGTCTTCTTGACGAGCATTCC
TAGGGGTCTTTCCCCTCTCGCCAAAGGAATGCAAGGTCTGTTGAATGTCGTGAAGGAAGCAGTTCCTCTG
GTAGCTTCTTGAAGACAAACAACGTCTGTAGCGACCCTTTGCAGGCAGCGGAACCCCCCACCTGGCGACA
GGTGCCTCTGCGGCCAAAAGCCACGTGTATAAGATACACCTGCAAAGGCGGCACAACCCCAGTGCCACGT
TGTGAGTTGGATAGTTGTGGAAAGAGTCAAATGGCTCTCCTCAAGCGTATTCAACAAGGGGCTGAAGGAT
GCCCAGAAGGTACCCCATTGTATGGGATCTGATCTGGGGCCTCGGTACACATGCTTTACATGTGTTTAGT
CGAGGTTAAAAAAACGTCTAGGCCCCCCGAACCACGGGGACGTGGTTTTCCTTTGAAAAACACGATGATA
ATATGGCCACAACCATGGATAAGCAGAAGAATGGGATTAAGGCGAACTTCAAGATCCGACACAACATCGA
GGATGGTGGGGTCCAGCTTGCCGACCATTATCAGCAGAACACACCCATTGGGGATGGACCAGTCCTGTTG
CCGGATAACCACTACCTCAGTTACCAGAGCAAACTGTCCAAAGATCCCAATGAGAAGAGGGACCATATGG
TACTGCTCGAATTCGTGACTGCAGCAGGCATTACCCTTGGGATGGATGAACTTTATAAGACTGGTGATTA
CAAGGATGACGATGACAAGTAAGCGGCCGCGACTCTAGATCATAATCAGCCATACCACATTTGTAGAGGT
TTTACTTGCTTTAAAAAACCTCCCACACCTCCCCCTGAACCTGAAACATAAAATGAATGCAATTGTTGTT
GTTAACTTGTTTATTGCAGCTTATAATGGTTACAAATAAAGCAATAGCATCACAAATTTCACAAATAAAG
CATTTTTTTCACTGCATTCTAGTTGTGGTTTGTCCAAACTCATCAATGTATCTTAAGGCGTAAATTGTAA
GCGTTAATATTTTGTTAAAATTCGCGTTAAATTTTTGTTAAATCAGCTCATTTTTTAACCAATAGGCCGA
AATCGGCAAAATCCCTTATAAATCAAAAGAATAGACCGAGATAGGGT
[37 nt withheld, positions 2568-2604]
AAAGAACGTGGACTCCAACGTCAAAGG
[49 nt withheld, positions 2632-2680]
T
[91 nt withheld, positions 2682-2772]
G
[124 nt withheld, positions 2774-2897]
CAGGTGGCACTTTTCGGGGAAATGTGCGCGGAACCCCTATTTGTTTATTTTTCTAAATACATTCAAATAT
GTATCCGCTCATGAGACAATAACCCTGATAAATGCTTCAATAATATTGAAAAAGGAAGAGTCCTGAGGCG
GAAAGAACCAGCTGTGGAATGTGTGTCAGTTAGGGTGTGGAAAGTCCCCAGGCTCCCCAGCAGGCAGAAG
TATGCAAAGCATGCATCTCAATTAGTCAGCAACCAGGTGTGGAAAGTCCCCAGGCTCCCCAGCAGGCAGA
AGTATGCAAAGCATGCATCTCAATTAGTCAGCAACCATAGTCCCGCCCCTAACTCCGCCCATCCCGCCCC
TAACTCCGCCCAGTTCCGCCCATTCTCCGCCCCATGGCTGACTAATTTTTTTTATTTATGCAGAGGCCGA
GGCCGCCTCGGCCTCTGAGCTATTCCAGAAGTAGTGAGGAGGCTTTTTTGGAGGCCTAGGCTTTTGCAAA
GATCGATCAAGAGACAGGATGAGGATCGTTTCGCATGATTGAACAAGATGGATTGCACGCAGGTTCTCCG
GCCGCTTGGGTGGAGAGGCTATTCGGCTATGACTGGGCACAACAGACAATCGGCTGCTCTGATGCCGCCG
TGTTCCGGCTGTCAGCGCAGGGGCGCCCGGTTCTTTTTGTCAAGACCGACCTGTCCGGTGCCCTGAATGA
ACTGCAAGACGAGGCAGCGCGGCTATCGTGGCTGGCCACGACGGGCGTTCCTTGCGCAGCTGTGCTCGAC
GTTGTCACTGAAGCGGGAAGGGACTGGCTGCTATTGGGCGAAGTGCCGGGGCAGGATCTCCTGTCATCTC
ACCTTGCTCCTGCCGAGAAAGTATCCATCATGGCTGATGCAATGCGGCGGCTGCATACGCTTGATCCGGC
TACCTGCCCATTCGACCACCAAGCGAAACATCGCATCGAGCGAGCACGTACTCGGATGGAAGCCGGTCTT
GTCGATCAGGATGATCTGGACGAAGAGCATCAGGGGCTCGCGCCAGCCGAACTGTTCGCCAGGCTCAAGG
CGAGCATGCCCGACGGCGAGGATCTCGTCGTGACCCATGGCGATGCCTGCTTGCCGAATATCATGGTGGA
AAATGGCCGCTTTTCTGGATTCATCGACTGTGGCCGGCTGGGTGTGGCGGACCGCTATCAGGACATAGCG
TTGGCTACCCGTGATATTGCTGAAGAGCTTGGCGGCGAATGGGCTGACCGCTTCCTCGTGCTTTACGGTA
TCGCCGCTCCCGATTCGCAGCGCATCGCCTTCTATCGCCTTCTTGACGAGTTCTTCTGAGCGGGACTCTG
GGGTTCGAAATGACCGACCAAGCGACGCCCAACCTGCCATCACGAGATTTCGATTCCACCGCCGCCTTCT
ATGAAAGGTTGGGCTTCGGAATCGTTTTCCGGGACGCCGGCTGGATGATCCTCCAGCGCGGGGATCTCAT
GCTGGAGTTCTTCGCCCACCCTAGGGGGAGGCTAACTGAAACACGGAAGGAGACAATACCGGAAGGAACC
CGCGCTATGACGGCAATAAAAAGACAGAATAAAACGCACGGTGTTGGGTCGTTTGTTCATAAACGCGGGG
TTCGGTCCCAGGGCTGGCACTCTGTCGATACCCCACCGAGACCCCATTGGGGCCAATACGCCCGCGTTTC
TTCCTTTTCCCCACCCCACCCCCCAAGTTCGGGTGAAGGCCCAGGGCTCGCAGCCAACGTCGGGGCGGCA
GGCCCTGCCATAGCCTCAGGTTACTCATATATACTTTAGATTGATTTAAAACTTCATTTTTAATTTAAAA
GGATCTAGGTGAAGATCCTTTTTGATAATCTCATGACCAAAATCCCTTAACGTGAGTTTTCGTTCCACTG
AGCGTCAGACCCCGTAGAAAAGATCAAAGGATCTTCTTGAGATCCTTTTTTTCTGCGCGTAATCTGCTGC
TTGCAAACAAAAAAACCACCGCTACCAGCGGTGGTTTGTTTGCCGGATCAAGAGCTACCAACTCTTTTTC
CGAAGGTAACTGGCTTCAGCAGAGCGCAGATACCAAATACTGTCCTTCTAGTGTAGCCGTAGTTAGGCCA
CCACTTCAAGAACTCTGTAGCACCGCCTACATACCTCGCTCTGCTAATCCTGTTACCAGTGGCTGCTGCC
AGTGGCGATAAGTCGTGTCTTACCGGGTTGGACTCAAGACGATAGTTACCGGATAAGGCGCAGCGGTCGG
GCTGAACGGGGGGTTCGTGCACACAGCCCAGCTTGGAGCGAACGACCTACACCGAACTGAGATACCTACA
GCGTGAGCTATGAGAAAGCGCCACGCTTCCCGAAGGGAGAAAGGCGGACAGGTATCCGGTAAGCGGCAGG
GTCGGAACAGGAGAGCGCACGAGGGAGCTTCCAGGGGGAAACGCCTGGTATCTTTATAGTCCTGTCGGGT
TTCGCCACCTCTGACTTGAGCGTCGATTTTTGTGATGCTCGTCAGGGGGGCGGAGCCTATGGAAAAA
